>Addgene plasmid #80166 | 35S-sfGC155-MXMT-NosT | depositor full sequence | sequence record 167545 | 35S-sfGC155-MXMT-NosT sequence 4854 bps
CTCAGAAGACCGAGGGCTATTGAGACTTTTCAACAAAGGGTAATATCGGGAAACCTCCTCGGATTCCATT
GCCCAGCTATCTGTCACTTATCGAAAGGACAGTAGAAAAGGAAGGTGGCTCCTACAAATGCCATCATTGC
GATAAAGGAAAGGCTATCGTTCAAGATGCCTCTACCGACAGTGGTCCCAAAGATGGACCCCCACCCACGA
GGAACATCGTGGAAAAAGAAGACGTTCCAACCACGTCTTCAAAGCAAGTGGATTGATGTGATATCTCCAC
TGACGTAAGGGATGACGCACAATCCCACTATCCTTCGCAAGACCCTTCCTCTATATAAGGAAGTTCATTT
CATTTGGAGAGGACAGGCTTCTTGAGATCCTTCAACAATTACCAACAACAACAAACAACAAACAACATTA
CAATTACTATTTACAATTACAGTCGACTCTAGAGGATCCATGGTGGACAAGCAGAAGAACGGCATCAAGG
CCAACTTCAAGATCCGCCACAACGTTGAGGACGGCAGCGTGCAGCTCGCCGACCACTACCAGCAGAACAC
CCCCATCGGCGACGGCCCCGTGCTGCTGCCCGACAACCACTACCTGAGCACCCAGTCCGTTCTGAGCAAA
GACCCCAACGAGAAGCGCGATCACATGGTCCTGCTGGAGTTCGTGACCGCCGCCGGGATCACTCTCGGCA
TGGACGAGCTGTACAAGATGGAGCTCCAAGAAGTCCTGCATATGAATGAAGGTGAAGGCGATACAAGCTA
CGCCAAGAATGCATCCTACAATCTGGCTCTTGCCAAGGTGAAACCTTTCCTTGAACAATGCATACGAGAA
TTGTTGCGGGCCAACTTGCCCAACATCAACAAGTGCATTAAAGTTGCGGATTTGGGATGCGCTTCTGGAC
CAAACACACTTTTAACAGTGCGGGACATTGTGCAAAGTATTGACAAAGTTGGCCAGGAAGAGAAGAATGA
ATTAGAACGTCCCACCATTCAGATTTTTCTGAATGATCTTTTCCAAAATGATTTCAATTCGGTTTTCAAG
TTGCTGCCAAGCTTCTACCGCAAACTCGAGAAAGAAAATGGACGCAAGATAGGATCGTGCCTAATAAGCG
CAATGCCTGGCTCTTTCTACGGCAGACTCTTCCCCGAGGAGTCCATGCATTTTTTGCACTCTTGTTACAG
TGTTCATTGGTTATCTCAGGTTCCCAGCGGTTTGGTGATTGAATTGGGGATTGGTGCAAACAAAGGGAGT
ATTTACTCTTCCAAAGGATGTCGTCCGCCCGTCCAGAAGGCATATTTGGATCAATTTACGAAAGATTTTA
CCACATTTCTAAGGATTCATTCGAAAGAGTTGTTTTCACGTGGCCGAATGCTCCTTACCTGCATTTGTAA
AGTAGATGAATTCGACGAACCGAATCCCCTAGACTTACTTGACATGGCAATAAACGACTTGATTGTTGAG
GGACTTCTGGAGGAAGAAAAATTGGATAGTTTCAATATTCCATTCTTTACACCTTCAGCAGAAGAAGTAA
AGTGCATAGTTGAGGAGGAAGGTTCTTGCGAAATTTTATATCTGGAGACTTTTAAGGCCCATTATGATGC
TGCCTTCTCTATTGATGATGATTACCCAGTAAGATCCCATGAACAAATTAAAGCAGAGTATGTGGCATCA
TTAATTAGATCAGTTTACGAACCCATCCTCGCAAGTCATTTTGGAGAAGCTATTATGCCTGACTTATTCC
ACAGGCTTGCGAAGCATGCAGCAAAGGTTCTCCACATGGGCAAAGGCTGCTATAATAATCTTATCATTTC
TCTCGCCAAAAAGCCAGAGAAGTCAGACGTGTAAGCGGCCGCCCGGCTGCAGATCGTTCAAACATTTGGC
AATAAAGTTTCTTAAGATTGAATCCTGTTGCCGGTCTTGCGATGATTATCATATAATTTCTGTTGAATTA
CGTTAAGCATGTAATAATTAACATGTAATGCATGACGTTATTTATGAGATGGGTTTTTATGATTAGAGTC
CCGCAATTATACATTTAATACGCGATAGAAAACAAAATATAGCGCGCAAACTAGGATAAATTATCGCGCG
CGGTGTCATCTATGTTACTAGATCCGATGATAAGCTGTCAAACATAGAATTCGTAATCATGGTCATAGCT
GTTTCCTGTGTGAATTCGTAATCATGGTCATAGCTGTTTCCTGTGTGAAATTGTTATCCGCTCACAATTC
CACACAACATACGAGCCGGAAGCATAAAGTGTAAAGCCTGGGGTGCCTAATGAGTGAGCTAACTCACATT
AATTGCGTTGCGCTCACTGCCCGCTTTCCAGTCGGGAAACCTGTCGTGCCAGCTGCATTAATGAATCGGC
CAACGCGCGGGGAGAGGCGGTTTGCGTATTGGGCGCTCTTCCGCTTCCTCGCTCACTGACTCGCTGCGCT
CGGTCGTTCGGCTGCGGCGAGCGGTATCAGCTCACTCAAAGGCGGTAATACGGTTATCCACAGAATCAGG
GGATAACGCAGGAAAGAACATGTGAGCAAAAGGCCAGCAAAAGGCCAGGAACCGTAAAAAGGCCGCGTTG
CTGGCGTTTTTCCATAGGCTCCGCCCCCCTGACGAGCATCACAAAAATCGACGCTCAAGTCAGAGGTGGC
GAAACCCGACAGGACTATAAAGATACCAGGCGTTTCCCCCTGGAAGCTCCCTCGTGCGCTCTCCTGTTCC
GACCCTGCCGCTTACCGGATACCTGTCCGCCTTTCTCCCTTCGGGAAGCGTGGCGCTTTCTCATAGCTCA
CGCTGTAGGTATCTCAGTTCGGTGTAGGTCGTTCGCTCCAAGCTGGGCTGTGTGCACGAACCCCCCGTTC
AGCCCGACCGCTGCGCCTTATCCGGTAACTATCGTCTTGAGTCCAACCCGGTAAGACACGACTTATCGCC
ACTGGCAGCAGCCACTGGTAACAGGATTAGCAGAGCGAGGTATGTAGGCGGTGCTACAGAGTTCTTGAAG
TGGTGGCCTAACTACGGCTACACTAGAAGAACAGTATTTGGTATCTGCGCTCTGCTGAAGCCAGTTACCT
TCGGAAAAAGAGTTGGTAGCTCTTGATCCGGCAAACAAACCACCGCTGGTAGCGGTGGTTTTTTTGTTTG
CAAGCAGCAGATTACGCGCAGAAAAAAAGGATCTCAAGAAGATCCTTTGATCTTTTCTACGGGGTCTGAC
GCTCAGTGGAACGAAAACTCACGTTAAGGGATTTTGGTCATGAGATTATCAAAAAGGATCTTCACCTAGA
TCCTTTTAAATTAAAAATGAAGTTTTAAATCAATCTAAAGTATATATGAGTAAACTTGGTCTGACAGTTA
CCAATGCTTAATCAGTGAGGCACCTATCTCAGCGATCTGTCTATTTCGTTCATCCATAGTTGCCTGACTC
CCCGTCGTGTAGATAACTACGATACGGGAGGGCTTACCATCTGGCCCCAGTGCTGCAATGATACCGCGAG
ACCCACGCTCACCGGCTCCAGATTTATCAGCAATAAACCAGCCAGCCGGAAGGGCCGAGCGCAGAAGTGG
TCCTGCAACTTTATCCGCCTCCATCCAGTCTATTAATTGTTGCCGGGAAGCTAGAGTAAGTAGTTCGCCA
GTTAATAGTTTGCGCAACGTTGTTGCCATTGCTACAGGCATCGTGGTGTCACGCTCGTCGTTTGGTATGG
CTTCATTCAGCTCCGGTTCCCAACGATCAAGGCGAGTTACATGATCCCCCATGTTGTGCAAAAAAGCGGT
TAGCTCCTTCGGTCCTCCGATCGTTGTCAGAAGTAAGTTGGCCGCAGTGTTATCACTCATGGTTATGGCA
GCACTGCATAATTCTCTTACTGTCATGCCATCCGTAAGATGCTTTTCTGTGACTGGTGAGTACTCAACCA
AGTCATTCTGAGAATAGTGTATGCGGCGACCGAGTTGCTCTTGCCCGGCGTCAATACGGGATAATACCGC
GCCACATAGCAGAACTTTAAAAGTGCTCATCATTGGAAAACGTTCTTCGGGGCGAAAACTCTCAAGGATC
TTACCGCTGTTGAGATCCAGTTCGATGTAACCCACTCGTGCACCCAACTGATCTTCAGCATCTTTTACTT
TCACCAGCGTTTCTGGGTGAGCAAAAACAGGAAGGCAAAATGCCGCAAAAAAGGGAATAAGGGCGACACG
GAAATGTTGAATACTCATACTCTTCCTTTTTCAATATTATTGAAGCATTTATCAGGGTTATTGTCTCATG
AGCGGATACATATTTGAATGTATTTAGAAAAATAAACAAATAGGGGTTCCGCGCACATTTCCCCGAAAAG
TGCCACCTGACGTCTAAGAAACCATTATTATCATGACATTAACCTATAAAAATAGGCGTATCACGAGGCC
CTTTCGTCTCGCGCGTTTCGGTGATGACGGTGAAAACCTCTGACACATGCAGCTCCCGGAGACGGTCACA
GCTTGTCTGTAAGCGGATGCCGGGAGCAGACAAGCCCGTCAGGGCGCGTCAGCGGGTGTTGGCGGGTGTC
GGGGCTGGCTTAACTATGCGGCATCAGAGCAGATTGTACTGAGAGTGCACCATATGCGGTGTGAAATACC
GCACAGATGCGTAAGGAGAAAATACCGCATCAGGCGCCATTCGCCATTCAGGCTGCGCAACTGTTGGGAA
GGGCGATCGGTGCGGGCCTCTTCGCTATTACGCCAGCTGGCGAAAGGGGGATGTGCTGCAAGGCGATTAA
GTTGGGTAACGCCAGGGTTTTCCCAGTCACGACGTTGTAAAACGACGGCCAGTGCCAAGCTTGCATGCCT
GCAGGTCGATCTAGAGGATCCCCC
Features (pLannotate 1.2.2; 20 found; start..end, strand, type, name):
     21..365     +  promoter       CaMV 35S promoter: strong constitutive promoter from cauliflower mosaic virus
    317..363     +  promoter       minimal CaMV 35S promoter: minimal 35S promoter from cauliflower mosaic virus
    385..440     +  misc_feature   TMV Ω: translational enhancer from the tobacco mosaic virus 5'-leader sequence (Gallie et al., 1988)
    442..459     -  misc_feature   MCS (fragment): pUC18/19 multiple cloning site
    460..717     +  CDS            EBFP1.2 (fragment): EBFP1.2 is a basic (constitutively fluorescent) uv fluorescent protein published in 2007, derived from Aequorea victoria. It has high acid sensitivity.
    718..1851    +  CDS            MXMT1: MXMT1_COFAR - Also known as CTS1 From Coffea arabica (Arabian coffee).
   1872..2124    +  terminator     NOS terminator: nopaline synthase terminator and poly(A) signal
   2125..2141    -  promoter       tet promoter (fragment): E. coli promoter for tetracycline efflux protein gene
   2180..2201    -  CDS            lacZα (fragment): LacZα fragment of β-galactosidase; lacZ fragment
   2221..2237    -  protein_bind   lac operator: The lac repressor binds to the lac operator to inhibit transcription in E. coli. This inhibition can be relieved by adding lactose or isopropyl-β-D-thiogalactopyranoside (IPTG). lac repressor encoded by lacI
   2245..2275    -  promoter       lac promoter: promoter for the E. coli lac operon
   2290..2311    -  protein_bind   CAP binding site: CAP binding activates transcription in the presence of cAMP. E. coli catabolite activator protein
   2324..2416    -  CDS            lacI (fragment): lac repressor; lacI; The lac repressor binds to the lac operator to inhibit transcription in E. coli. This inhibition can be relieved by adding lactose or isopropyl-β-D-thiogalactopyranoside (IPTG).
   2599..3187    -  rep_origin     ori: high-copy-number ColE1/pMB1/pBR322/pUC origin of replication
   3358..4218    -  CDS            AmpR: β-lactamase; bla; confers resistance to ampicillin, carbenicillin, and related antibiotics
   4219..4323    -  promoter       AmpR promoter: bla
   4418..4453    +  CDS            rop (fragment): Rop protein, which maintains plasmids at low copy number; rop
   4555..4654    +  misc_feature   bom (fragment): basis of mobility region from pBR322
   4660..4814    -  CDS            lacZα (fragment): LacZα fragment of β-galactosidase; lacZ fragment
   4817..4853    -  misc_feature   MCS (fragment): pUC18/19 multiple cloning site
