[The description below was written by a language model from this plasmid's Addgene catalogue record and pLannotate feature annotations shown in this document.]
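Description:
35S-sfGC155-MXMT-NosT is a small (about 4.9 kb) plant expression plasmid built for bimolecular fluorescence complementation (BiFC) assays by transient expression in plant cells. It derives from the pBRN169-MXMT backbone, a pUC-type E. coli plasmid carrying a high-copy ColE1/pMB1 origin and a β-lactamase gene for ampicillin selection, along with residual lac promoter/operator, lacZα and polylinker fragments left over from the cloning vector. No T-DNA borders, plant selectable marker or plant replication elements are annotated, which fits a plasmid delivered directly for transient expression rather than a binary vector.

The expression cassette is driven by the constitutive CaMV 35S promoter, followed by the tobacco mosaic virus Ω leader, which enhances translation. The open reading frame begins with a 258 bp segment encoding the C-terminal fragment of superfolder GFP (residues 156–238, termed sfGC155). The automated annotation labels this segment as an EBFP1.2 fragment, which reflects the sequence similarity among Aequorea-derived fluorescent proteins rather than a different insert. The fragment is fused directly upstream of MXMT1, a Coffea arabica protein, so it sits at the N terminus of MXMT. The nopaline synthase terminator supplies the polyadenylation signal. The record notes that the fluorescent protein fragment was subcloned between NcoI and BsrGI sites of the parent vector.

On its own the sfGC155 fragment is non-fluorescent. Fluorescence is restored only when it is brought close to a complementary N-terminal sfGFP fragment fused to an interacting partner. The construct therefore acts as one half of a BiFC pair, and the associated work compared improved GFP variants in planta for fluorescence intensity and BiFC ability.
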