Addgene plasmid #80166: 35S-sfGC155-MXMT-NosT
Purpose: BiFC vector for transient expression of sfGC155-MXMT in plants
Depositing lab: Yutaka Kodama. Depositing organization: Utsunomiya University. Publication: In planta comparative analysis of improved green fluorescent proteins with reference to fluorescence intensity and bimolecular fluorescence complementation ability. Fujii Y, Kodama Y. Plant Biotech. 2015; 32(1): 81-87. 10.5511/plantbiotechnology.15.0120a.
Backbone
  Vector backbone: pBRN169-MXMT
  Backbone manufacturer: Kodama and Wada 2009
  Backbone size w/o insert (bp): 3465
  Total vector size (bp): 4854
  Modifications to backbone: PCR-amplied DNA fragments (sfGC) for BiFC fragments were subcloned into the NcoI/BsrGI site of pBRN169-MXMT vector.
  Vector type: Plant Expression
Growth in bacteria
  Bacterial resistance: Ampicillin, 100 μg/mL
  Growth temperature: 37°C
  Growth strain: DH5alpha
  Copy number: Unknown
Gene/Insert
  Gene/Insert name: sfGFP(156-238) (alt name: sfGC155)
  Species: Synthetic
  Insert size (bp): 258
  Promoter: CaMV 35S promoter
  Tag / fusion protein: sfGC155 (N terminal on insert)
  Cloning method: Restriction Enzyme; 5′ cloning site EcoⅠ (not destroyed); 3′ cloning site BsrGⅠ (not destroyed)
  Sequencing primers: 5′ GGATCCATGGTGGACAAGCAGAAGAACGGC; 3′ TTACTTGTACAGCTCGTCCATGCCGAGAGT
Terms and licenses: Academic/Nonprofit Terms; Industry Terms: Not Available to Industry
How to cite: 35S-sfGC155-MXMT-NosT was a gift from Yutaka Kodama (Addgene plasmid # 80166 ; http://n2t.net/addgene:80166 ; RRID:Addgene_80166)
