>Addgene plasmid #80166 | 35S-sfGC155-MXMT-NosT | addgene partial sequence | sequence record 157215 | 35S-promoter 5'-CTATCCTTCGCAAGACCCTTC-3'
GGACAGGCTTCTTGAGATCCTTCAACAATTACCAACAACAACAAACAACAAACAACATTACAATTACTAT
TTACAATTACAGTCGACTCTAGAGGATCCATGGTGGACAAGCAGAAGAACGGCATCAAGGCCAACTTCAA
GATCCGCCACAACGTTGAGGACGGCAGCGTGCAGCTCGCCGACCACTACCAGCAGAACACCCCCATCGGC
GACGGCCCCGTGCTGCTGCCCGACAACCACTACCTGAGCACCCAGTCCGTTCTGAGCAAAGACCCCAACG
AGAAGCGCGATCACATGGTCCTGCTGGAGTTCGTGACCGCCGCCGGGATCACTCTCGGCATGGACGAGCT
GTACAAGATGGAGCTCCAAGAAGTCCTGCATATGAATGAAGGTGAAGGCGATACAAGCTACGCCAAGAAT
GCATCCTACAATCTGGCTCTTGCCAAGGTGAAACCTTTCCTTGAACAATGCATACGAGAATTGTTGCGGG
CCAACTTGCCCAACATCAACAAGTGCATTAAAGTTGCGGATTTGGGATGCGCTTCTGGACCAAACACACT
TTTAACAGTGCGGGACATTGTGCAAAGTATTGACAAAGTTGGCCAGGAAGAGAAGAATGAATTAGAACGT
CCCACCATTCAGATTTTTCTGAATGATCTTTTCCAAAATGATTTCAATTCGGTTTTCAAGTTGCTGCCAA
GCTTCTACCGCAAACTCGAGAAAGAAAATGGACGCAAGATAGGATCGTGCCTAATAAGCGCAATGCCTGG
CTCTTTCTACGGCAGACTCTTCCCCGAGGAGTCCATGCATTTTTTGCACTCTTGTTACAGTGTTCATTGG
TTATCTCAGGTTCCCAGCGGTTTGGTGATTGAATTGGGGATTGGTGCAAACAAAGGGAGTATTTACTCTT
CCAAAGGATGTCGTCCGCCCGTCCAGAAGGCATATTTGGATCAATTTACGAAAGATTTTACCACATTTCT
AAGGATTCATTCGAAAGAGTTGTTTTCACGTGGCCGAATGCTCCTTACCTGCATTTGTAAAGTAGATGAA
TT
