>Addgene plasmid #80166 | 35S-sfGC155-MXMT-NosT | addgene partial sequence | sequence record 157216 | NOSterm-R 5'-attgccaaatgtttgaacga-3'
GTCTGACTTCTCTGGCTTTTTGGCGAGAGAAATGATAAGATTATTATAGCAGCCTTTGCCCATGTGGAGA
ACCTTTGCTGCATGCTTCGCAAGCCTGTGGAATAAGTCAGGCATAATAGCTTCTCCAAAATGACTTGCGA
GGATGGGTTCGTAAACTGATCTAATTAATGATGCCACATACTCTGCTTTAATTTGTTCATGGGATCTTAC
TGGGTAATCATCATCAATAGAGAAGGCAGCATCATAATGGGCCTTAAAAGTCTCCAGATATAAAATTTCG
CAAGAACCTTCCTCCTCAACTATGCACTTTACTTCTTCTGCTGAAGGTGTAAAGAATGGAATATTGAAAC
TATCCAATTTTTCTTCCTCCAGAAGTCCCTCAACAATCAAGTCGTTTATTGCCATGTCAAGTAAGTCTAG
GGGATTCGGTTCGTCGAATTCATCTACTTTACAAATGCAGGTAAGGAGCATTCGGCCACGTGAAAACAAC
TCTTTCGAATGAATCCTTAGAAATGTGGTAAAATCTTTCGTAAATTGATCCAAATATGCCTTCTGGACGG
GCGGACGACATCCTTTGGAAGAGTAAATACTCCCTTTGTTTGCACCAATCCCCAATTCAATCACCAAACC
GCTGGGAACCTGAGATAACCAATGAACACTGTAACAAGAGTGCAAAAAATGCATGGACTCCTCGGGGAAG
AGTCTGCCGTAGAAAGAGCCAGGCATTGCGCTTATTAGGCACGATCCTATCTTGCGTCCATTTTCTTTCT
CGAGTTTGCGGTAGAAGCTTGGCAGCAACTTGAAAACCGAATTGAAATCATTTTGGAAAAGATCATTCAG
AAAAATCTGAATGGTGGGACGTTCTAATTCATTCTTCTCTTCCTGGCCAACTTTGTCAATACTTTGCACA
ATGTCCCGCACTGTTAAAAGTGTGTTTGGTCCAGAAGCGCATCC
